>Addgene plasmid #139146 | pJBL6669 | addgene full sequence | sequence record 275200 | Addgene NGS Result
CTGAAACCTCAGGCATTTGAGAAGCACACGGTCACACTGCTTCCGGTAGTCAATAAACCGGTAAACCAGC
AATAGACATAAGCGGCTATTTAACGACCCTGCCCTGAACCGACGACCGGGTCATCGTGGCCGGATCTTGC
GGCCCCTCGGCTTGAACGAATTGTTAGACATTATTTGCCGACTACCTTGGTGATCTCGCCTTTCACGTAG
TGGACAAATTCTTCCAACTGATCTGCGCGCGAGGCCAAGCGATCTTCTTCTTGTCCAAGATAAGCCTGTC
TAGCTTCAAGTATGACGGGCTGATACTGGGCCGGCAGGCGCTCCATTGCCCAGTCGGCAGCGACATCCTT
CGGCGCGATTTTGCCGGTTACTGCGCTGTACCAAATGCGGGACAACGTAAGCACTACATTTCGCTCATCG
CCAGCCCAGTCGGGCGGCGAGTTCCATAGCGTTAAGGTTTCATTTAGCGCCTCAAATAGATCCTGTTCAG
GAACCGGATCAAAGAGTTCCTCCGCCGCTGGACCTACCAAGGCAACGCTATGTTCTCTTGCTTTTGTCAG
CAAGATAGCCAGATCAATGTCGATCGTGGCTGGCTCGAAGATACCTGCAAGAATGTCATTGCGCTGCCAT
TCTCCAAATTGCAGTTCGCGCTTAGCTGGATAACGCCACGGAATGATGTCGTCGTGCACAACAATGGTGA
CTTCTACAGCGCGGAGAATCTCGCTCTCTCCAGGGGAAGCCGAAGTTTCCAAAAGGTCGTTGATCAAAGC
TCGCCGCGTTGTTTCATCAAGCCTTACGGTCACCGTAACCAGCAAATCAATATCACTGTGTGGCTTCAGG
CCGCCATCCACTGCGGAGCCGTACAAATGTACGGCCAGCAACGTCGGTTCGAGATGGCGCTCGATGACGC
CAACTACCTCTGATAGTTGAGTCGATACTTCGGCGATCACCGCTTCCCTCATACTCTTCCTTTTTCAATA
TTATTGAAGCATTTATCAGGGTTATTGTCTCATGAGCGGATACATATTTGAATGTATTTAGAAAAATAAA
CAAATAGCTAGCTCACTCGGTCGCTACGCTCCGGGCGTGAGACTGCGGCGGGCGCTGCGGACACATACAA
AGTTACCCACAGATTCCGTGGATAAGCAGGGGACTAACATGTGAGGCAAAACAGCAGGGCCGCGCCGGTG
GCGTTTTTCCATAGGCTCCGCCCTCCTGCCAGAGTTCACATAAACAGACGCTTTTCCGGTGCATCTGTGG
GAGCCGTTAGGCTCAACCATGAATCTGACAGTACGGGCGAAACCCGACAGGACTTAAAGATCCCCACCGT
TTCCGGCGGGTCGCTCCCTCTTGCGCTCTCCTGTTCCGACCCTGCCGTTTACCGGATACCTGTTCCGCCT
TTCTCCCTTACGGGAAGTGTGGCGCTTTCTCATAGCTCACACACTGGTATCTCGGCTCGGTGTAGGTCGT
TCGCTCCAAGCTGGGCTGTAAGCAAGAACTCCCCGTTCAGCCCGACTGCTGCGCCTTATCCGGTAACTGT
TCACTTGAGTCCAACCCGGAAAAGCACGGTAAAACGCCACTGGCAGCAGCCATTGGTAACTGGGAGTTCG
CAGAGGATTTGTTTAGCTAAACACGCGGTTGCTCTTGAAGTGTGCGCCAAAGTCCGGCTACACTGGAAGG
ACAGATTTGGTTGCTGTGCTCTGCGAAAGCCAGTTACCACGGTTAAGTCAGTTGGGGAACTGCTTAACCT
TCGATCAAACCACCTCCCCAGGTGGTTTTTTCGTTTACAGGGCAAAAGATTACGCGCAGAAAAAAAGGAT
CTCAAGAAGATCCTTTGATCTTTTCTACTGAACCGCTCTAGATTTCAGTGCAATTTATCTCTTCAAATGT
AGCACCTGAAGTCAGCCCCATACGATATAAGTTGTAATTCTCATGTTAGTCATGCCCCGCGCCCACAGGA
AGGAGCTGACTGGGTTGAAGGCTCTCAAGGGCATCGGTCGAGATCCCGGTGCCTAATGAGTGAGCTAACT
TACATTAATTGCGTTGCGCGAATTCACGAGATCTGCGGATGGGCAGTATTGGCGCTGAACGCCTGCTGGC
GCGTATTCGTGGCGCAGACTTTATTATTACACCACCGCTATTTGTGCTGAATCCGGCAAATGAGAATCTG
TTACGCATTATGTACATTGGAGCGCCGTTGGCGAAAGACAGAGAAACCCTTTTCTTCACTAGCGTACGGG
CAGTCCCTTCAACAACGAAGCGGAAAGAGGGAAATACCCTGAAGATTGCCACACAAAGCGTCATCAAACT
TTTCTGGCGACCAAAAGGTTTAGCGTATCCCTTAGGCGAGGCTCCGGCGAAACTGCGTTGCACTTCGTCA
GCTGACATGGTTACGGTCAGTAACCCAACACCTTATTTCATTACCCTGACAGACCTGAAAATAGGTGGAA
AAGTAGTTAAAAATCAAATGATTTCCCCCTTTGATAAATACCAATTTTCTCTGCCAAAGGGGGCCAAAAA
TAGCAGCGTAACGTATCGAACCATCAATGACTACGGGGCGGAAACGCCGCAACTCAACTGTAAATCGTAA
GCCGTCTTCAGTTAAGAGAGCGAGCCATCCTCAATCTCTACCTACTCTCACTTACTCTTATCCTGCGGGG
AATGTATACAGTTCATGTATATATTCCCCGCTTTTTTTTTGGATCTAGGAGGAAGGATCTATGGCGAGTA
GCGAAGACGTTATCAAAGAGTTCATGCGTTTCAAAGTTCGTATGGAAGGTTCCGTTAACGGTCACGAGTT
CGAAATCGAAGGTGAAGGTGAAGGTCGTCCGTACGAAGGTACCCAGACCGCTAAACTGAAAGTTACCAAA
GGTGGTCCGCTGCCGTTCGCTTGGGACATCCTGTCCCCGCAGTTCCAGTACGGTTCCAAAGCTTACGTTA
AACACCCGGCTGACATCCCGGACTACCTGAAACTGTCCTTCCCGGAAGGTTTCAAATGGGAACGTGTTAT
GAACTTCGAAGACGGTGGTGTTGTTACCGTTACCCAGGACTCCTCCCTGCAAGACGGTGAGTTCATCTAC
AAAGTTAAACTGCGTGGTACCAACTTCCCGTCCGACGGTCCGGTTATGCAGAAAAAAACCATGGGTTGGG
AAGCTTCCACCGAACGTATGTACCCGGAAGACGGTGCTCTGAAAGGTGAAATCAAAATGCGTCTGAAACT
GAAAGACGGTGGTCACTACGACGCTGAAGTTAAAACCACCTACATGGCTAAAAAACCGGTTCAGCTGCCG
GGTGCTTACAAAACCGACATCAAACTGGACATCACCTCCCACAACGAAGACTACACCATCGTTGAACAGT
ACGAACGTGCTGAAGGTCGTCACTCCACCGGTGCTTAAGGATCCAAACTCGAGTAAGGATCTCCAGGCAT
CAAATAAAACGAAAGGCTCAGTCGAAAGACTGGGCCTTTCGTTTTATCTGTTGTTTGTCGGTGAACGCTC
TCTACTAGAGTCACACTGGCTCACCTTCGGGTGGGCCTTTCTGCGTTTATA
Features (pLannotate 1.2.2; 9 found; start..end, strand, type, name):
    171..962     -  CDS            SmR: aminoglycoside adenylyltransferase (Murphy, 1985); aadA; confers resistance to spectinomycin and streptomycin
    963..1054    -  promoter       AmpR promoter: bla
   1102..1840    -  rep_origin     CloDF13 ori: Plasmids containing the CloDF13 (CDF) origin of replication can be propagated in E. coli cells that contain additional plasmids with compatible origins.
   1937..2001    -  CDS            TcR (fragment): tetracycline efflux protein; tet; confers resistance to tetracycline
   2016..2037    -  protein_bind   CAP binding site: CAP binding activates transcription in the presence of cAMP. E. coli catabolite activator protein
   2108..2587    +  CDS            elfD (fragment): ELFD_ECOLI - Also known as ycbR. Experimental evidence at transcript level: Swiss-Prot protein existence level 2. Part of the elfADCG-ycbUVF fimbrial operon, which promotes adhesion of bacteria to different abiotic surfaces. Could be required for the biogenesis of the ElfA fimbriae. From Escherichia coli (strain K12).
   2721..3398    +  CDS            mRFP1: monomeric derivative of DsRed (Campbell et al., 2002)
   3431..3502    +  terminator     rrnB T1 terminator: transcription terminator T1 from the E. coli rrnB gene
   3518..3545    +  terminator     T7Te terminator: phage T7 early transcription terminator
