[The description below was written by a language model from this plasmid's Addgene catalogue record and pLannotate feature annotations shown in this document.]
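Description:
pJBL6669 is a small (about 3.6 kb) bacterial expression plasmid built on a CloDF13 (CDF) backbone for use in E. coli. The CloDF13 origin gives low copy number and is compatible with other common replicons, so the plasmid can be maintained alongside additional plasmids in the same cell. Selection is by spectinomycin through the aadA aminoglycoside adenylyltransferase gene (SmR, which also confers streptomycin resistance), driven here by the bla (AmpR) promoter. The annotation also picks up a short tetracycline-resistance gene fragment and a CAP binding site, which appear to be backbone remnants rather than functional parts.

The payload is summarised in the record as PycbS – TARGET8 – mCherry. Upstream of the reporter, the feature table detects a fragment of the E. coli elfD (ycbR) coding sequence from the elfADCG-ycbUVF fimbrial operon. This is consistent with a native genomic region containing the promoter of the adjacent ycbS gene having been cloned, although the promoter itself is not annotated. The unannotated stretch between this fragment and the reporter presumably holds the TARGET8 element. Given the associated work on riboregulated switchable feedback promoters, this is likely an RNA regulator target sequence that makes downstream expression dependent on a trans-acting small RNA, but the record does not define it. The red fluorescent protein ORF is catalogued as mCherry (the annotation tool labels it as the related mRFP1) and is followed by the rrnB T1 and T7Te terminators.

The construct appears to serve as a fluorescent reporter for the output of a PycbS-based, RNA-gated promoter, probably together with a compatible plasmid supplying the regulator RNA.
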