Addgene plasmid #139146: pJBL6669
Purpose: PycbS - TARGET8 - mCherry
Depositing lab: Julius Lucks. Depositing organization: Northwestern University. Publication: Dynamic Control of Gene Expression with Riboregulated Switchable Feedback Promoters. Glasscock CJ, Biggs BW, Lazar JT, Arnold JH, Burdette LA, Valdes A, Kang MK, Tullman-Ercek D, Tyo KEJ, Lucks JB. ACS Synth Biol. 2021 May 21;10(5):1199-1213. doi: 10.1021/acssynbio.1c00015. Epub 2021 Apr 9. PubMed 33834762.
Backbone
  Vector backbone: CloCDF
  Vector type: Bacterial Expression
Growth in bacteria
  Bacterial resistance: Spectinomycin, 50 μg/mL
  Growth temperature: 37°C
  Growth strain: NEB Stable
  Copy number: Low Copy
Gene/Insert
  Gene/Insert name: mCherry
  Species: Synthetic
  Mutation: N/A
  Cloning method: Gibson Cloning
Terms and licenses: Academic/Nonprofit Terms; Industry Terms: Not Available to Industry
Depositor comments: Please visit https://www.biorxiv.org/content/10.1101/529180v1 for bioRxiv preprint.
How to cite: pJBL6669 was a gift from Julius Lucks (Addgene plasmid # 139146 ; http://n2t.net/addgene:139146 ; RRID:Addgene_139146)
